Addgene plasmid #91513: pHH0103_SNX9-1/1
Purpose: Protein expression and purification of human SH3 domain construct SNX9-1/1
Depositing lab: Sachdev Sidhu. Depositing organization: University of Toronto. Publication: Comprehensive Analysis of the Human SH3 Domain Family Reveals a Wide Variety of Non-canonical Specificities. Teyra J, Huang H, Jain S, Guan X, Dong A, Liu Y, Tempel W, Min J, Tong Y, Kim PM, Bader GD, Sidhu SS. Structure. 2017 Oct 3;25(10):1598-1610.e3. doi: 10.1016/j.str.2017.07.017. Epub 2017 Sep 7. PubMed 28890361.
Backbone
  Vector backbone: pHH0103
  Vector type: Bacterial Expression
Growth in bacteria
  Bacterial resistance: Ampicillin, 100 μg/mL
  Growth temperature: 37°C
  Growth strain: DH5alpha
  Copy number: Low Copy
Gene/Insert
  Gene/Insert name: SNX9-1/1
  Species: H. sapiens (human)
  Insert size (bp): 230
  Entrez Gene: SNX9 (a.k.a. SDP1, SH3PX1, SH3PXD3A, WISP)
  Cloning method: Restriction Enzyme; 5′ cloning site Sfi1 (unknown if destroyed); 3′ cloning site Not1 (unknown if destroyed)
Terms and licenses: Academic/Nonprofit Terms; Industry Terms: Not Available to Industry
How to cite: pHH0103_SNX9-1/1 was a gift from Sachdev Sidhu (Addgene plasmid # 91513 ; http://n2t.net/addgene:91513 ; RRID:Addgene_91513)
