[The description below was written by a language model from this plasmid's Addgene catalogue record and pLannotate feature annotations shown in this document.]
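Description:
pHH0103_SNX9-1/1 is a bacterial expression plasmid of about 6.9 kb, built on the pHH0103 backbone, for producing and purifying the SH3 domain of human sorting nexin 9 (SNX9) in E. coli. The "1/1" in the name presumably marks this as the only SH3 domain in the protein, although the record does not explain the notation. The plasmid replicates from a ColE1/pMB1-type origin with the pBR322 bom region, and it is selected with ampicillin through a β-lactamase gene under its own promoter. The catalogue lists it as low copy. The rop gene appears only as two fragments flanking an f1 phage origin, which suggests the f1 ori was inserted into that locus.

Expression is driven by the strong hybrid tac promoter, followed by a lac operator. The plasmid also carries lacI under the up-mutated lacIq promoter, so transcription stays repressed until it is induced with IPTG or lactose. The open reading frame starts with a 6xHis tag, continues through Schistosoma japonicum glutathione S-transferase, and ends with the SNX9 fragment, which was cloned between SfiI and NotI sites. The insert is recorded as 230 bp, of which 180 bp is annotated as matching SNX9. The product is therefore a His–GST–SH3 fusion that can be purified by either nickel or glutathione affinity. A phage fd terminator lies directly downstream of the insert.

Beyond the terminator are fragments of M13 gene III, which together with the f1 origin point to a phagemid-derived backbone, as well as remnants of the tetracycline resistance gene and its promoter. None of these appear to be part of the expressed fusion. The construct belongs to a collection of human SH3 domain expression clones made for a family-wide analysis of SH3 binding specificities.
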