Features (pLannotate 1.2.2; 21 found; start..end, strand, type, name):
     67..144     +  promoter       lacIq promoter: lacI (mutant); In the lacIq allele, a single base change in the promoter boosts expression of the lacI gene about 10-fold.
    145..1227    +  CDS            lacI: lac repressor; lacI; The lac repressor binds to the lac operator to inhibit transcription in E. coli. This inhibition can be relieved by adding lactose or isopropyl-β-D-thiogalactopyranoside (IPTG).
   1240..1261    +  protein_bind   CAP binding site: CAP binding activates transcription in the presence of cAMP. E. coli catabolite activator protein
   1280..1297    +  promoter       tet promoter (fragment): E. coli promoter for tetracycline efflux protein gene
   1470..1498    +  promoter       tac promoter: strong E. coli promoter; hybrid between the trp and lac UV5 promoters
   1506..1522    +  protein_bind   lac operator: The lac repressor binds to the lac operator to inhibit transcription in E. coli. This inhibition can be relieved by adding lactose or isopropyl-β-D-thiogalactopyranoside (IPTG). lac repressor encoded by lacI
   1607..1624    +  CDS            6xHis: 6xHis affinity tag
   1640..2293    +  CDS            GST26_SCHJA: Experimental evidence at protein level: Swiss-Prot protein existence level 1. GST isoenzymes appear to play a central role in the parasite detoxification system. Other functions are also suspected including a role in increasing the solubility of haematin in the parasite gut. From Schistosoma japonicum (Blood fluke).
   2393..2572    +  CDS            SNX9 (fragment): SNX9_HUMAN - Also known as SH3PX1, SH3PXD3A. Experimental evidence at protein level: Swiss-Prot protein existence level 1. Involved in endocytosis and intracellular vesicle trafficking, both during interphase and at the end of mitosis. Required for efficient progress through mitosis and cytokinesis. Required for normal formation of the cleavage furrow at the end of mitosis. Plays a role in endocytosis via clathrin-coated pits, but also clathrin- independent, actin-dependent fluid-phase endocytosis. Plays a role in macropinocytosis. Promotes internalization of TNFR. Promotes degradation of EGFR
   2585..2632    +  terminator     fd terminator (sequence withheld): central terminator from bacteriophage fd (Otsuka and Kunisawa, 1982)
   2637..2849    +  CDS            M13 gene III (fragment) (sequence partly withheld): pIII; III; minor coat protein
   2864..3334    +  CDS            M13 gene III (fragment) (sequence partly withheld): pIII; III; minor coat protein
   3356..3426    +  CDS            TcR (fragment): tetracycline efflux protein; tet; confers resistance to tetracycline
   3668..4048    -  CDS            YPB1_ECOLX: Protein predicted: Swiss-Prot protein existence level 4. From Escherichia coli.
   4065..4216    +  CDS            rop (fragment): Rop protein, which maintains plasmids at low copy number; rop
   4252..4680    -  rep_origin     f1 ori (sequence partly withheld): f1 bacteriophage origin of replication; arrow indicates direction of (+) strand synthesis
   4689..4728    +  CDS            rop (fragment): Rop protein, which maintains plasmids at low copy number; rop
   4830..4970    +  misc_feature   bom: basis of mobility region from pBR322
   5156..5743    -  rep_origin     ori: high-copy-number ColE1/pMB1/pBR322/pUC origin of replication
   5914..6774    -  CDS            AmpR: β-lactamase; bla; confers resistance to ampicillin, carbenicillin, and related antibiotics
   6775..6879    -  promoter       AmpR promoter: bla
>Addgene plasmid #91513 | pHH0103_SNX9-1/1 | addgene full sequence | sequence record 192415 | Addgene NGS Result
TATTATCATGACATTAACCTATAAAAATAGGCGTATCACGAGGCCCTTTCGTCTTCAAGAATTCCCGACA
CCATCGAATGGTGCAAAACCTTTCGCGGTATGGCATGATAGCGCCCGGAAGAGAGTCAATTCAGGGTGGT
GAATGTGAAACCAGTAACGTTATACGATGTCGCAGAGTATGCCGGTGTCTCTTATCAGACCGTTTCCCGC
GTGGTGAACCAGGCCAGCCACGTTTCTGCGAAAACGCGGGAAAAAGTGGAAGCGGCGATGGCGGAGCTGA
ATTACATTCCCAACCGCGTGGCACAACAACTGGCGGGCAAACAGTCGTTGCTGATTGGCGTTGCCACCTC
CAGTCTGGCCCTGCACGCGCCGTCGCAAATTGTCGCGGCGATTAAATCTCGCGCCGATCAACTGGGTGCC
AGCGTGGTGGTGTCGATGGTAGAACGAAGCGGCGTCGAAGCCTGTAAAGCGGCGGTGCACAATCTTCTCG
CGCAACGCGTCAGTGGGCTGATCATTAACTATCCGCTGGATGACCAGGATGCCATTGCTGTGGAAGCTGC
CTGCACTAATGTTCCGGCGTTATTTCTTGATGTCTCTGACCAGACACCCATCAACAGTATTATTTTCTCC
CATGAAGACGGTACGCGACTGGGCGTGGAGCATCTGGTCGCATTGGGTCACCAGCAAATCGCGCTGTTAG
CGGGCCCATTAAGTTCTGTCTCGGCGCGTCTGCGTCTGGCTGGCTGGCATAAATATCTCACTCGCAATCA
AATTCAGCCGATAGCGGAACGGGAAGGCGACTGGAGTGCCATGTCCGGTTTTCAACAAACCATGCAAATG
CTGAATGAGGGCATCGTTCCCACTGCGATGCTGGTTGCCAACGATCAGATGGCGCTGGGCGCAATGCGCG
CCATTACCGAGTCCGGGCTGCGCGTTGGTGCGGATATCTCGGTAGTGGGATACGACGATACCGAAGACAG
CTCATGTTATATCCCGCCGTTAACCACCATCAAACAGGATTTTCGCCTGCTGGGGCAAACCAGCGTGGAC
CGCTTGCTGCAACTCTCTCAGGGCCAGGCGGTGAAGGGCAATCAGCTGTTGCCCGTCTCACTGGTGAAAA
GAAAAACCACCCTGGCGCCCAATACGCAAACCGCCTCTCCCCGCGCGTTGGCCGATTCATTAATGCAGCT
GGCACGACAGGTTTCCCGACTGGAAAGCGGGCAGTGAGCGCAACGCAATTAATGTAAGTTAGCTCACTCA
TTAGGCACAATTCTCATGTTTGACAGCTTATCATCGACTGCACGGTGCACCAATGCTTCTGGCGTCAGGC
AGCCATCGGAAGCTGTGGTATGGCTGTGCAGGTCGTAAATCACTGCATAATTCGTGTCGCTCAAGGCGCA
CTCCCGTTCTGGATAATGTTTTTTGCGCCGACATCATAACGGTTCTGGCAAATATTCTGAAATGAGCTGT
TGACAATTAATCATCGGCTCGTATAATGTGTGGAATTGTGAGCGGATAACAATTTCACACAGGAAACAGC
CAGTCCGTTTAGGTGTTTTCACGAGCACTTCACCAACAAGGACCATAGATTATGAAAATCGAAGAACACC
ATCACCATCACCATTCCAGCGGTAAGCTTATGTCCCCTATACTAGGTTATTGGAAAATTAAGGGCCTTGT
GCAACCCACTCGACTTCTTTTGGAATATCTTGAAGAAAAATATGAAGAGCATTTGTATGAGCGCGATGAA
GGTGATAAATGGCGAAACAAAAAGTTTGAATTGGGTTTGGAGTTTCCCAATCTTCCTTATTATATTGATG
GTGATGTTAAATTAACACAGTCTATGGCCATCATACGTTATATAGCTGACAAGCACAACATGTTGGGTGG
TTGTCCAAAAGAGCGTGCAGAGATTTCAATGCTTGAAGGAGCGGTTTTGGATATTAGATACGGTGTTTCG
AGAATTGCATATAGTAAAGACTTTGAAACTCTCAAAGTTGATTTTCTTAGCAAGCTACCTGAAATGCTGA
AAATGTTCGAAGATCGTTTATGTCATAAAACATATTTAAATGGTGATCATGTAACCCATCCTGACTTCAT
GTTGTATGACGCTCTTGATGTTGTTTTATACATGGACCCAATGTGCCTGGATGCGTTCCCAAAATTAGTT
TGTTTTAAAAAACGTATTGAAGCTATCCCACAAATTGATAAGTACTTGAAATCCAGCAAGTATATAGCAT
GGCCTTTGCAGGGCTGGCAAGCCACGTTTGGTGGTGGCGACCATCCTCCAAAATCGGATCTGGAAGTTCT
GTTCCAGGGGCCCCTGTCCAGCGGTCTGGTTCCGCGTGGTTCCGGTACCGCGGCCCAGCCGGCCATGGCC
CAGGGCGCGCTGACCAAAGCCCGTGTCATGTATGATTTTGCCGCCGAACCAGGTAACAATGAACTGACCG
TCAACGAAGGTGAAATCATTACCATTACCAACCCGGATGTTGGTGGTGGTTGGCTGGAAGGTCGTAACAT
CAAAGGTGAACGTGGTCTGGTTCCGACCGATTACGTTGAAATTCTGCCAGCGGCCGCATA
[142 nt withheld, positions 2581-2722]
C
[98 nt withheld, positions 2724-2821]
AGTTTGTACTGGTGACGAAACTCAGTGTCTAGCTAGAGTGGC
[149 nt withheld, positions 2864-3012]
T
[41 nt withheld, positions 3014-3054]
T
[62 nt withheld, positions 3056-3117]
A
[35 nt withheld, positions 3119-3153]
CCTCCCTCAATCGGTTGAATGTCGCCCTTTTGTCTTTGGCGCTGGTAAACCATATGAA
[86 nt withheld, positions 3212-3297]
T
[54 nt withheld, positions 3299-3352]
CTAGCGCCGCCCTATACCTTGTCTGCCTCCCCGCGTTGCGTCGCGGTGCATGGAGCCGGGCCACCTCGAC
CTGAATGGAAGCCGGCGGCACCTCGCTAACGGATTCACCACTCCAAGAATTGGAGCCAATCAATTCTTGC
GGAGAACTGTGAATGCGCAAACCAACCCTTGGCAGAACATATCCATCGCGTCCGCCATCTCCAGCAGCCG
CACGCGGCGCATCTCGGGCAGCGTTGGGTCCTGGCCACGGGTGCGCATGATCGTGCTCCTGTCGTTGAGG
ACCCGGCTAGGCTGGCGGGGTTGCCTTACTGGTTAGCAGAATGAATCACCGATACGCGAGCGAACGTGAA
GCGACTGCTGCTGCAAAACGTCTGCGACCTGAGCAACAACATGAATGGTCTTCGGTTTCCGTGTTTCGTA
AAGTCTGGAAACGCGGAAGTCAGCGCCCTGCACCATTATGTTCCGGATCTGCATCGCAGGATGCTGCTGG
CTACCCTGTGGAACACCTACATCTGTATTAACGAAGCGCTGGCATTGACCCTGAGTGATTTTTCTCTGGT
CCCGCCGCATCCATACCGCCAGTTGTTTACCCTCACAACGTTCCAGTAACCGGGCATGTTCATCATCAGT
AACCCGTATCGTGAGCATCCTCTCTCGTTTCATCGGTATCATTACCCCCATGAACAGAAATCCCCCTTAC
ACGGAGGCATCAGTGACCAAACAGGAAAAAACCGCCCTTAACATGGCCCGCTTTATCAGAAGCCAGACAT
TAACGCTTCTGGAGAAACTCAACGAGCTGGACGCGGATGAACAGGCAGACATCTGTGAATCGCTTCACGA
CCACGCTGATGAGCTTTACCGCAGGATCCGCGAAATTGTAAGCGTTAATATTTTGTTAAAATTCGCGTTA
AATTTTTGTTAAATCAGCTCATTTTTTAACCAATAGGCCGAAATCGGCAAAATCCCTTATAAATCAAAAG
AATAGACCGAGATAGGGT
[37 nt withheld, positions 4351-4387]
AAAGAACGTGGACTCCAACGTCAAAGG
[49 nt withheld, positions 4415-4463]
T
[91 nt withheld, positions 4465-4555]
G
[124 nt withheld, positions 4557-4680]
CGCGGATCCTGCCTCGCGCGTTTCGGTGATGACGGTGAAAACCTCTGACACATGCAGCTCCCGGAGACGG
TCACAGCTTGTCTGTAAGCGGATGCCGGGAGCAGACAAGCCCGTCAGGGCGCGTCAGCGGGTGTTGGCGG
GTGTCGGGGCGCAGCCATGACCCAGTCACGTAGCGATAGCGGAGTGTATACTGGCTTAACTATGCGGCAT
CAGAGCAGATTGTACTGAGAGTGCACCATATGCGGTGTGAAATACCGCACAGATGCGTAAGGAGAAAATA
CCGCATCAGGCGCTCTTCCGCTTCCTCGCTCACTGACTCGCTGCGCTCGGTCGTTCGGCTGCGGCGAGCG
GTATCAGCTCACTCAAAGGCGGTAATACGGTTATCCACAGAATCAGGGGATAACGCAGGAAAGAACATGT
GAGCAAAAGGCCAGCAAAAGGCCAGGAACCGTAAAAAGGCCGCGTTGCTGGCGTTTTTCCATAGGCTCCG
CCCCCCTGACGAGCATCACAAAAATCGACGCTCAAGTCAGAGGTGGCGAAACCCGACAGGACTATAAAGA
TACCAGGGTTTCCCCCTGGAAGCTCCCTCGTGCGCTCTCCTGTTCCGACCCTGCCGCTTACCGGATACCT
GTCCGCCTTTCTCCCTTCGGGAAGCGTGGCGCTTTCTCATAGCTCACGCTGTAGGTATCTCAGTTCGGTG
TAGGTCGTTCGCTCCAAGCTGGGCTGTGTGCACGAACCCCCCGTTCAGCCCGACCGCTGCGCCTTATCCG
GTAACTATCGTCTTGAGTCCAACCCGGTAAGACACGACTTATCGCCACTGGCAGCAGCCACTGGTAACAG
GATTAGCAGAGCGAGGTATGTAGGCGGTGCTACAGAGTTCTTGAAGTGGTGGCCTAACTACGGCTACACT
AGAAGGACAGTATTTGGTATCTGCGCTCTGCTGAAGCCAGTTACCTTCGGAAAAAGAGTTGGTAGCTCTT
GATCCGGCAAACAAACCACCGCTGGTAGCGGTGGTTTTTTTGTTTGCAAGCAGCAGATTACGCGCAGAAA
AAAAGGATCTCAAGAAGATCCTTTGATCTTTTCTACGGGGTCTGACGCTCAGTGGAACGAAAACTCACGT
TAAGGGATTTTGGTCATGAGATTATCAAAAAGGATCTTCACCTAGATCCTTTTAAATTAAAAATGAAGTT
TTAAATCAATCTAAAGTATATATGAGTAAACTTGGTCTGACAGTTACCAATGCTTAATCAGTGAGGCACC
TATCTCAGCGATCTGTCTATTTCGTTCATCCATAGTTGCCTGACTCCCCGTCGTGTAGATAACTACGATA
CGGGAGGGCTTACCATCTGGCCCCAGTGCTGCAATGATACCGCGAGACCCACGCTCACCGGCTCCAGATT
TATCAGCAATAAACCAGCCAGCCGGAAGGGCCGAGCGCAGAAGTGGTCCTGCAACTTTATCCGCCTCCAT
CCAGTCTATTAATTGTTGCCGGGAAGCTAGAGTAAGTAGTTCGCCAGTTAATAGTTTGCGCAACGTTGTT
GCCATTGCTGCAGGCATCGTGGTGTCACGCTCGTCGTTTGGTATGGCTTCATTCAGCTCCGGTTCCCAAC
GATCAAGGCGAGTTACATGATCCCCCATGTTGTGCAAAAAAGCGGTTAGCTCCTTCGGTCCTCCGATCGT
TGTCAGAAGTAAGTTGGCCGCAGTGTTATCACTCATGGTTATGGCAGCACTGCATAATTCTCTTACTGTC
ATGCCATCCGTAAGATGCTTTTCTGTGACTGGTGAGTACTCAACCAAGTCATTCTGAGAATAGTGTATGC
GGCGACCGAGTTGCTCTTGCCCGGCGTCAACACGGGATAATACCGCGCCACATAGCAGAACTTTAAAAGT
GCTCATCATTGGAAAACGTTCTTCGGGGCGAAAACTCTCAAGGATCTTACCGCTGTTGAGATCCAGTTCG
ATGTAACCCACTCGTGCACCCAACTGATCTTCAGCATCTTTTACTTTCACCAGCGTTTCTGGGTGAGCAA
AAACAGGAAGGCAAAATGCCGCAAAAAAGGGAATAAGGGCGACACGGAAATGTTGAATACTCATACTCTT
CCTTTTTCAATATTATTGAAGCATTTATCAGGGTTATTGTCTCATGAGCGGATACATATTTGAATGTATT
TAGAAAAATAAACAAATAGGGGTTCCGCGCACATTTCCCCGAAAAGTGCCACCTGACGTCTAAGAAACCA
T
