>Addgene plasmid #91513 | pHH0103_SNX9-1/1 | depositor partial sequence | sequence record 176001 | insert sequence
GGTACCGAATTCGGATCCGCGCGCTGACCAAAGCCCGTGTCATGTATGATTTTGCCGCCGAACCAGGTAA
CAATGAACTGACCGTCAACGAAGGTGAAATCATTACCATTACCAACCCGGATGTTGGTGGTGGTTGGCTG
GAAGGTCGTAACATCAAAGGTGAACGTGGTCTGGTTCCGACCGATTACGTTGAAATTCTGCCAGCGGCCG
CTAGCTAAGTCGACGAGCTC
